>Addgene plasmid #25623 | CAPN8 | depositor partial sequence | sequence record 12027 | Author sequence
GGGGAATTGTGAGCGGATAACAATTCCCCTCTAGAAATAATTTTGTTTAACTTTAAGAAGGAGATATACC
ATGGGCAGCAGCCATCATCATCATCATCACAGCAGCGGCCTGGTTCCGCGTGGTAGTAACGCTTTGAAGT
ACTTGGGCCAGGATTTCAAGACCCTGAGGCAACAGTGCTTGGACTCAGGGGTCCTATTTAAGGACCCTGA
GTTCCCAGCATGTCCATCAGCTTTGGGCTACAAGGATCTTGGACCAGGCTCTCCGCAAACTCAAGGCATC
ATCTGGAAGCGGCCCACGGAGTTGTGTCCCAGCCCTCAGTTTATCGTTGGTGGAGCCACGCGCACAGACA
TTTGTCAGGGTGGTCTAGGTGACTGCTGGCTTCTGGCTGCCATTGCCTCCCTGACCCTGAATGAAGAGCT
GCTTTACCGGGTGGTCCCCAGGGACCAGGACTTCCAGGAGAACTATGCGGGAATCTTTCACTTTCAGTTC
TGGCAGTACGGAGAGTGGGTGGAGGTGGTCATTGACGACAGGCTGCCCACCAAGAATGGACAGCTGCTCT
TCCTACACTCGGAACAAGGCAATGAATTCTGGAGTGCCCTGCTGGAGAAAGCCTATGCCAAGCTTAATGG
TTGTTATGAGGCTCTCGCTGGAGGTTCCACAGTGGAGGGGTTTGAGGATTTCACAGGTGGCATCTCTGAG
TTTTATGACCTGAAGAAACCACCAGCCAATCTATATCAGATCATCCGGAAGGCCCTCTGTGCGGGGTCTC
TGCTGGGCTGCTCCATTGATGTCTACAGTGCAGCCGAAGCCGAAGCCATCACCAGCCAGAAGCTGGTTAA
GAGTCATGCGTACTCTGTCACTGGAGTCGAAGAGGTGAATTTCCAGGGCCATCCAGAGAAGCTGATCAGA
CTCAGGAATCCATGGGGTGAAGTGGAGTGGTCGGGAGCCTGGAGCGATGATGCACCAGAGTGGAATCACA
TAGACCCCCGGCGGAAGGAAGAACTGGACAAGAAAGTTGAGGATGGAGAATTCTGGATGTCACTTTCAGA
TTTCGTGAGGCAGTTCTCTCGGTTGGAGATCTGCAACCTGTCCCCGGACTGATGACGAAGCTTGCGGCCG
CACTCGAGCACCACCACCACCACCACTGAGATCCGGCTGCTAACAAAGCCCGAAAGGAAGCTGAGTTGGC
TGCTGCCA
