>Addgene plasmid #25623 | CAPN8 | addgene partial sequence | sequence record 31610 | 25623 with T7
TAGAATAATTTTGTTTAACTTTAAGAAGGAGATATACCATGGGCAGCAGCCATCATCATCATCATCACAG
CAGCGGCCTGGTTCCGCGTGGTAGTAACGCTTTGAAGTACTTGGGCCAGGATTTCAAGACCCTGAGGCAA
CAGTGCTTGGACTCAGGGGTCCTATTTAAGGACCCTGAGTTCCCAGCATGTCCATCAGCTTTGGGCTACA
AGGATCTTGGACCAGGCTCTCCGCAAACTCAAGGCATCATCTGGAAGCGGCCCACGGAGTTGTGTCCCAG
CCCTCAGTTTATCGTTGGTGGAGCCACGCGCACAGACATTTGTCAGGGTGGTCTAGGTGACTGCTGGCTT
CTGGCTGCCATTGCCTCCCTGACCCTGAATGAAGAGCTGCTTTACCGGGTGGTCCCCAGGGACCAGGACT
TCCAGGAGAACTATGCGGGAATCTTTCACTTTCAGTTCTGGCAGTACGGAGAGTGGGTGGAGGTGGTCAT
TGACGACAGGCTGCCCACCAAGAATGGACAGCTGCTCTTCCTACACTCGGAACAAGGCAATGAATTCTGG
AGTGCCCTGCTGGAGAAAGCCTATGCCAAGCTTAATGGTTGTTATGAGGCTCTCGCTGGAGGTTCCACAG
TGGAGGGGTTTGAGGATTTCACAGGTGGCATCTCTGAGTTTTATGACCTGAAGAAACCACCAGCCAATCT
ATATCAGATCATCCGGAAGGCCCTCTGTGCGGGGTCTCTGCTGGGCTGCTCCATTGATGTCTACAGTGCA
GCCGAAGCCGAAGCCATCACCAGCCAGAAGCTGGTTAAGAGTCATGCGTACTCTGTCACTGGAGTCGAAG
AGGTGAATTTCCAGGGCCATCCAGAGAAGCTGATCAGACTCAGGAATCCATGGGGTGA
