[The description below was written by a language model from this plasmid's Addgene catalogue record.]
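Description:
CAPN8 is a bacterial expression plasmid built on pET28a-LIC, a ligation-independent-cloning derivative of the pET28a backbone produced by a structural genomics group. The backbone is listed at 7328 bp without insert. The plasmid is selected with kanamycin and is recorded as high copy, with propagation in a standard cloning strain (DH5alpha). No feature table accompanies the record, so the promoter and terminator are not explicitly annotated. However, the listed sequencing primers (T7 forward and T7-terminator reverse) are consistent with the usual pET arrangement, in which the insert sits between a T7 promoter and T7 terminator and is expressed in an E. coli host that supplies T7 RNA polymerase.

The insert is a roughly 1.2 kb fragment of human CAPN8, which encodes calpain 8 (also called nCL-2), a member of the calpain family of calcium-dependent cysteine proteases. The protein carries an N-terminal His tag for purification by immobilised metal affinity chromatography. The stated purpose is bacterial expression for structure determination, and the record warns that the insert may not be the full open reading frame. It is therefore probably a truncated construct chosen for crystallography, but the domain boundaries are not given. The depositor links the plasmid to a deposited Protein Data Bank structure of calpain 8, so its typical use is producing recombinant, His-tagged calpain 8 fragment for structural or biochemical studies. Although the backbone is a LIC vector, the cloning method is recorded as restriction enzyme, and the sites used are not specified.
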