Addgene plasmid #25623: CAPN8
Purpose: Bacterial expression for structure determination; may not be full ORF
Depositing lab: Cheryl Arrowsmith. Depositing organization: University of Toronto.
Backbone
  Vector backbone: pET28a-LIC
  Backbone manufacturer: SGC
  Backbone size w/o insert (bp): 7328
  Vector type: Bacterial Expression
Growth in bacteria
  Bacterial resistance: Kanamycin, 50 μg/mL
  Growth temperature: 37°C
  Growth strain: DH5alpha
  Copy number: High Copy
Gene/Insert
  Gene/Insert name: CAPN8 (alt names: PDB: 2NQA; calpain 8; nCL-2)
  Species: H. sapiens (human)
  Insert size (bp): 1198
  Entrez Gene: CAPN8 (a.k.a. RP11-105I12.2, nCL-2)
  Tag / fusion protein: His (N terminal on insert)
  Cloning method: Restriction Enzyme
  Sequencing primers: 5′ T7; 3′ T7-term
Terms and licenses: Academic/Nonprofit Terms; Industry Terms: Not Available to Industry
Depositor comments: PDB: 2NQA http://www.thesgc.org/structures/2NQA/
How to cite: CAPN8 was a gift from Cheryl Arrowsmith (Addgene plasmid # 25623 ; http://n2t.net/addgene:25623 ; RRID:Addgene_25623)
